Addgene plasmid #46581: AB.pCCL.sin.cPPT.U6.miR-10a-Decoy.hPGK.GFP.WPRE
Depositing lab: Brian Brown. Depositing organization: Icahn School of Medicine at Mount Sinai. Publication: High-throughput assessment of microRNA activity and function using microRNA sensor and decoy libraries. Mullokandov G, Baccarini A, Ruzo A, Jayaprakash AD, Tung N, Israelow B, Evans MJ, Sachidanandam R, Brown BD. Nat Methods. 2012 Jul 1;9(8):840-6. doi: 10.1038/nmeth.2078. PubMed 22751203.
Backbone
  Vector backbone: AB.pCCLsin.PPT.U6.hPGK.GFP.wpre
  Backbone size w/o insert (bp): 8233
  Vector type: Lentiviral
  Selectable markers: eGFP
Growth in bacteria
  Bacterial resistance: Ampicillin, 100 μg/mL
  Growth temperature: 37°C
  Growth strain: Stbl3
  Copy number: High Copy
Gene/Insert
  Gene/Insert name: miR-10a Decoy (alt name: 8209)
  Species: H. sapiens (human), M. musculus (mouse)
  Insert size (bp): 83
  Entrez Gene: MIR10A (a.k.a. MIRN10A, hsa-mir-10a, miRNA10A, mir-10a); Mir10a (a.k.a. Mirn10a, miR-10a, mmu-mir-10a)
  Promoter: hU6
  Cloning method: Restriction Enzyme; 5′ cloning site BsmBI (destroyed during cloning); 3′ cloning site BsmBI (destroyed during cloning)
  Sequencing primers: 5′ CATAATAGCAACAGACATAC; 3′ pBluescriptSK_primer
Terms and licenses: Academic/Nonprofit Terms; Industry Terms: Not Available to Industry
Depositor comments: Depositor Website: http://www.mountsinai.org/profiles/brian-d-brown/ Please cite Mullokandov, Baccarini, Ruzo et al. Nature Methods 2013.
How to cite: AB.pCCL.sin.cPPT.U6.miR-10a-Decoy.hPGK.GFP.WPRE was a gift from Brian Brown (Addgene plasmid # 46581 ; http://n2t.net/addgene:46581 ; RRID:Addgene_46581)
