[The description below was written by a language model from this plasmid's Addgene catalogue record.]
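Description:
AB.pCCL.sin.cPPT.U6.miR-10a-Decoy.hPGK.GFP.WPRE is a lentiviral transfer plasmid built on the pCCL self-inactivating (sin) backbone, designed to deliver a microRNA decoy against miR-10a into mammalian cells. It is propagated in bacteria as a high-copy plasmid under ampicillin selection, in a recombination-deficient strain of the kind usually chosen to keep lentiviral repeat sequences stable. As the name indicates, the vector carries a central polypurine tract (cPPT), which generally improves transduction by aiding nuclear import of the viral genome, and a WPRE, a post-transcriptional element that boosts expression of the upstream transgene. The sin design means the integrated provirus lacks LTR promoter activity, so expression depends on the internal promoters.

The payload consists of two independent expression units. A human U6 promoter, an RNA polymerase III promoter suited to abundant production of short non-coding RNAs, drives an 83 bp miR-10a decoy insert that was cloned between BsmBI sites, both destroyed in the process. The decoy transcript is intended to present target sites for miR-10a, sequestering the microRNA and relieving repression of its natural targets; the record lists both the human and mouse miR-10a genes as the relevant targets. Downstream, a human PGK promoter drives eGFP, which serves as the marker for identifying or sorting transduced cells, as no drug selection cassette is recorded. The associated publication describes microRNA sensor and decoy libraries for high-throughput assessment of microRNA activity and function, so this construct is used for stable loss-of-function studies of miR-10a. No feature table was provided, so the precise element layout is inferred from the name and catalogue fields.
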