>Addgene plasmid #46581 | AB.pCCL.sin.cPPT.U6.miR-10a-Decoy.hPGK.GFP.WPRE | depositor partial sequence | sequence record 65865 | miR-10a Decoy
CATCAACCACAAATTCGGAAGTACAGGGTACAAGTATTCTGGTCACAGAATACAACCACAAATTCGGAAG
TACAGGGTACAAG
