>Addgene plasmid #46581 | AB.pCCL.sin.cPPT.U6.miR-10a-Decoy.hPGK.GFP.WPRE | depositor partial sequence | sequence record 65866 | empty backbone
AATGCTTCAATAATATTGAAAAAGGAAGAGTATGAGTATTCAACATTTCCGTGTCGCCCTTATTCCCTTT
TTTGCGGCATTTTGCCTTCCTGTTTTTGCTCACCCAGAAACGCTGGTGAAAGTAAAAGATGCTGAAGATC
AGTTGGGTGCACGAGTGGGTTACATCGAACTGGATCTCAACAGCGGTAAGATCCTTGAGAGTTTTCGCCC
CGAAGAACGTTTTCCAATGATGAGCACTTTTAAAGTTCTGCTATGTGGCGCGGTATTATCCCGTATTGAC
GCCGGGCAAGAGCAACTCGGTCGCCGCATACACTATTCTCAGAATGACTTGGTTGAGTACTCACCAGTCA
CAGAAAAGCATCTTACGGATGGCATGACAGTAAGAGAATTATGCAGTGCTGCCATAACCATGAGTGATAA
CACTGCGGCCAACTTACTTCTGACAACGATCGGAGGACCGAAGGAGCTAACCGCTTTTTTGCACAACATG
GGGGATCATGTAACTCGCCTTGATCGTTGGGAACCGGAGCTGAATGAAGCCATACCAAACGACGAGCGTG
ACACCACGATGCCTGTAGCAATGGCAACAACGTTGCGCAAACTATTAACTGGCGAACTACTTACTCTAGC
TTCCCGGCAACAATTAATAGACTGGATGGAGGCGGATAAAGTTGCAGGACCACTTCTGCGCTCGGCCCTT
CCGGCTGGCTGGTTTATTGCTGATAAATCTGGAGCCGGTGAGCGTGGGTCTCGCGGTATCATTGCAGCAC
TGGGGCCAGATGGTAAGCCCTCCCGTATCGTAGTTATCTACACGACGGGGAGTCAGGCAACTATGGATGA
ACGAAATAGACAGATCGCTGAGATAGGTGCCTCACTGATTAAGCATTGGTAACTGTCAGACCAAGTTTAC
TCATATATACTTTAGATTGATTTAAAACTTCATTTTTAATTTAAAAGGATCTAGGTGAAGATCCTTTTTG
ATAATCTCATGACCAAAATCCCTTAACGTGAGTTTTCGTTCCACTGAGCGTCAGACCCCGTAGAAAAGAT
CAAAGGATCTTCTTGAGATCCTTTTTTTCTGCGCGTAATCTGCTGCTTGCAAACAAAAAAACCACCGCTA
CCAGCGGTGGTTTGTTTGCCGGATCAAGAGCTACCAACTCTTTTTCCGAAGGTAACTGGCTTCAGCAGAG
CGCAGATACCAAATACTGTCCTTCTAGTGTAGCCGTAGTTAGGCCACCACTTCAAGAACTCTGTAGCACC
GCCTACATACCTCGCTCTGCTAATCCTGTTACCAGTGGCTGCTGCCAGTGGCGATAAGTCGTGTCTTACC
GGGTTGGACTCAAGACGATAGTTACCGGATAAGGCGCAGCGGTCGGGCTGAACGGGGGGTTCGTGCACAC
AGCCCAGCTTGGAGCGAACGACCTACACCGAACTGAGATACCTACAGCGTGAGCTATGAGAAAGCGCCAC
GCTTCCCGAAGGGAGAAAGGCGGACAGGTATCCGGTAAGCGGCAGGGTCGGAACAGGAGAGCGCACGAGG
GAGCTTCCAGGGGGAAACGCCTGGTATCTTTATAGTCCTGTCGGGTTTCGCCACCTCTGACTTGAGCGTC
GATTTTTGTGATGCTCGTCAGGGGGGCGGAGCCTATGGAAAAACGCCAGCAACGCGGCCTTTTTACGGTT
CCTGGCCTTTTGCTGGCCTTTTGCTCACATGTTCTTTCCTGCGTTATCCCCTGATTCTGTGGATAACCGT
ATTACCGCCTTTGAGTGAGCTGATACCGCTCGCCGCAGCCGAACGACCGAGCGCAGCGAGTCAGTGAGCG
AGGAAGCGGAAGAGCGCCCAATACGCAAACCGCCTCTCCCCGCGCGTTGGCCGATTCATTAATGCAGCTG
GCACGACAGGTTTCCCGACTGGAAAGCGGGCAGTGAGCGCAACGCAATTAATGTGAGTTAGCTCACTCAT
TAGGCACCCCAGGCTTTACACTTTATGCTTCCGGCTCGTATGTTGTGTGGAATTGTGAGCGGATAACAAT
TTCACACAGGAAACAGCTATGACCATGATTACGCCAAGCGCGCAATTAACCCTCACTAAAGGGAACAAAA
GCTGGAGCTGCAAGCTTGGCCATTGCATACGTTGTATCCATATCATAATATGTACATTTATATTGGCTCA
TGTCCAACATTACCGCCATGTTGACATTGATTATTGACTAGTTATTAATAGTAATCAATTACGGGGTCAT
TAGTTCATAGCCCATATATGGAGTTCCGCGTTACATAACTTACGGTAAATGGCCCGCCTGGCTGACCGCC
CAACGACCCCCGCCCATTGACGTCAATAATGACGTATGTTCCCATAGTAACGCCAATAGGGACTTTCCAT
TGACGTCAATGGGTGGAGTATTTACGGTAAACTGCCCACTTGGCAGTACATCAAGTGTATCATATGCCAA
GTACGCCCCCTATTGACGTCAATGACGGTAAATGGCCCGCCTGGCATTATGCCCAGTACATGACCTTATG
GGACTTTCCTACTTGGCAGTACATCTACGTATTAGTCATCGCTATTACCATGGTGATGCGGTTTTGGCAG
TACATCAATGGGCGTGGATAGCGGTTTGACTCACGGGGATTTCCAAGTCTCCACCCCATTGACGTCAATG
GGAGTTTGTTTTGGCACCAAAATCAACGGGACTTTCCAAAATGTCGTAACAACTCCGCCCCATTGACGCA
AATGGGCGGTAGGCGTGTACGGTGGGAGGTCTATATAAGCAGAGCTCGTTTAGTGAACCGGGGTCTCTCT
GGTTAGACCAGATCTGAGCCTGGGAGCTCTCTGGCTAACTAGGGAACCCACTGCTTAAGCCTCAATAAAG
CTTGCCTTGAGTGCTTCAAGTAGTGTGTGCCCGTCTGTTGTGTGACTCTGGTAACTAGAGATCCCTCAGA
CCCTTTTAGTCAGTGTGGAAAATCTCTAGCAGTGGCGCCCGAACAGGGACCTGAAAGCGAAAGGGAAACC
AGAGCTCTCTCGACGCAGGACTCGGCTTGCTGAAGCGCGCACGGCAAGAGGCGAGGGGCGGCGACTGGTG
AGTACGCCAAAAATTTTGACTAGCGGAGGCTAGAAGGAGAGAGATGGGTGCGAGAGCGTCAGTATTAAGC
GGGGGAGAATTAGATCGCGATGGGAAAAAATTCGGTTAAGGCCAGGGGGAAAGAAAAAATATAAATTAAA
ACATATAGTATGGGCAAGCAGGGAGCTAGAACGATTCGCAGTTAATCCTGGCCTGTTAGAAACATCAGAA
GGCTGTAGACAAATACTGGGACAGCTACAACCATCCCTTCAGACAGGATCAGAAGAACTTAGATCATTAT
ATAATACAGTAGCAACCCTCTATTGTGTGCATCAAAGGATAGAGATAAAAGACACCAAGGAAGCTTTAGA
CAAGATAGAGGAAGAGCAAAACAAAAGTAAGACCACCGCACAGCAAGCGGCCGCTGATCTTCAGACCTGG
AGGAGGAGATATGAGGGACAATTGGAGAAGTGAATTATATAAATATAAAGTAGTAAAAATTGAACCATTA
GGAGTAGCACCCACCAAGGCAAAGAGAAGAGTGGTGCAGAGAGAAAAAAGAGCAGTGGGAATAGGAGCTT
TGTTCCTTGGGTTCTTGGGAGCAGCAGGAAGCACTATGGGCGCAGCCTCAATGACGCTGACGGTACAGGC
CAGACAATTATTGTCTGGTATAGTGCAGCAGCAGAACAATTTGCTGAGGGCTATTGAGGCGCAACAGCAT
CTGTTGCAACTCACAGTCTGGGGCATCAAGCAGCTCCAGGCAAGAATCCTGGCTGTGGAAAGATACCTAA
AGGATCAACAGCTCCTGGGGATTTGGGGTTGCTCTGGAAAACTCATTTGCACCACTGCTGTGCCTTGGAA
TGCTAGTTGGAGTAATAAATCTCTGGAACAGATTTGGAATCACACGACCTGGATGGAGTGGGACAGAGAA
ATTAACAATTACACAAGCTTAATACACTCCTTAATTGAAGAATCGCAAAACCAGCAAGAAAAGAATGAAC
AAGAATTATTGGAATTAGATAAATGGGCAAGTTTGTGGAATTGGTTTAACATAACAAATTGGCTGTGGTA
TATAAAATTATTCATAATGATAGTAGGAGGCTTGGTAGGTTTAAGAATAGTTTTTGCTGTACTTTCTATA
GTGAATAGAGTTAGGCAGGGATATTCACCATTATCGTTTCAGACCCACCTCCCAACCCCGAGGGGACCCG
ACAGGCCCGAAGGAATAGAAGAAGAAGGTGGAGAGAGAGACAGAGACAGATCCATTCGATTAGTGAACGG
ATCTCGACGGTATCGGTTAACTTTTAAAAGAAAAGGGGGGATTGGGGGGTACAGTGCAGGGGAAAGAATA
GTAGACATAATAGCAACAGACATACAAACTAAAGAATTACAAAAACAAATTACAAAAATTCAAAATTTTA
TCGATCACGAGACTAGCCTCGAGAAGCTTGATATCGAATTCAAAAAAGACGGCGCTAGGATCATCGAGAC
GGTACCGTCTCCGATGATCCTAGCGCCGTCAAACAAGGCTTTTCTCCAAGGGATATTTATAGTCTCAAAA
CACACAATTACTTTACAGTTAGGGTGAGTTTCCTTTTGTGCTGTTTTTTAAAATAATAATTTAGTATTTG
TATCTCTTATAGAAATCCAAGCCTATCATGTAAAATGTAGCTAGTATTAAAAAGAACAGATTATCTGTCT
TTTATCGCACATTAAGCCTCTATAGTTACTAGGAAATATTATATGCAAATTAACCGGGGCAGGGGAGTAG
CCGAGCTTCTCCCACAAGTCTGTGCGAGGGGGCCGGCGCGGGCCTAGAGATGGCGGCGTCGGATGGATCC
ACTAGTTCTAGAGCGGCCATCGAATTCCCACGGGGTTGGGGTTGCGCCTTTTCCAAGGCAGCCCTGGGTT
TGCGCAGGGACGCGGCTGCTCTGGGCGTGGTTCCGGGAAACGCAGCGGCGCCGACCCTGGGTCTCGCACA
TTCTTCACGTCCGTTCGCAGCGTCACCCGGATCTTCGCCGCTACCCTTGTGGGCCCCCCGGCGACGCTTC
CTGCTCCGCCCCTAAGTCGGGAAGGTTCCTTGCGGTTCGCGGCGTGCCGGACGTGACAAACGGAAGCCGC
ACGACTCACTAGTACCCTCGCAGACGGACAGCGCCAGGGAGCAATGGCAGCGCGCCGACCGCGATGGGCT
GTGGCCAATAGCGGCTGCTCAGCGGGGCGCGCCGAGAGCAGCGGCCGGGAAGGGGCGGTGCGGGAGGCGG
GGTGTGGGGCGGTAGTGTGGGCCCTGTTCCTGCCCGCGCGGTGTTCCGCATTCTGCAAGCCTCCGGAGCG
CACGTCGGCAGTCGGCTCCCTCGTTGACCGAATCACCGACCTCTCTCCCCAGGGGGATCCACCGGTCGCC
ACCATGGTGAGCAAGGGCGAGGAGCTGTTCACCGGGGTGGTGCCCATCCTGGTCGAGCTGGACGGCGACG
TAAACGGCCACAAGTTCAGCGTGTCCGGCGAGGGCGAGGGCGATGCCACCTACGGCAAGCTGACCCTGAA
GTTCATCTGCACCACCGGCAAGCTGCCCGTGCCCTGGCCCACCCTCGTGACCACCCTGACCTACGGCGTG
CAGTGCTTCAGCCGCTACCCCGACCACATGAAGCAGCACGACTTCTTCAAGTCCGCCATGCCCGAAGGCT
ACGTCCAGGAGCGCACCATCTTCTTCAAGGACGACGGCAACTACAAGACCCGCGCCGAGGTGAAGTTCGA
GGGCGACACCCTGGTGAACCGCATCGAGCTGAAGGGCATCGACTTCAAGGAGGACGGCAACATCCTGGGG
CACAAGCTGGAGTACAACTACAACAGCCACAACGTCTATATCATGGCCGACAAGCAGAAGAACGGCATCA
AGGTGAACTTCAAGATCCGCCACAACATCGAGGACGGCAGCGTGCAGCTCGCCGACCACTACCAGCAGAA
CACCCCCATCGGCGACGGCCCCGTGCTGCTGCCCGACAACCACTACCTGAGCACCCAGTCCGCCCTGAGC
AAAGACCCCAACGAGAAGCGCGATCACATGGTCCTGCTGGAGTTCGTGACCGCCGCCGGGATCACTCTCG
GCATGGACGAGCTGTACAAGTAAAGCGGCCGCGTCGACAATCAACCTCTGGATTACAAAATTTGTGAAAG
ATTGACTGGTATTCTTAACTATGTTGCTCCTTTTACGCTATGTGGATACGCTGCTTTAATGCCTTTGTAT
CATGCTATTGCTTCCCGTATGGCTTTCATTTTCTCCTCCTTGTATAAATCCTGGTTGCTGTCTCTTTATG
AGGAGTTGTGGCCCGTTGTCAGGCAACGTGGCGTGGTGTGCACTGTGTTTGCTGACGCAACCCCCACTGG
TTGGGGCATTGCCACCACCTGTCAGCTCCTTTCCGGGACTTTCGCTTTCCCCCTCCCTATTGCCACGGCG
GAACTCATCGCCGCCTGCCTTGCCCGCTGCTGGACAGGGGCTCGGCTGTTGGGCACTGACAATTCCGTGG
TGTTGTCGGGGAAGCTGACGTCCTTTCCATGGCTGCTCGCCTGTGTTGCCACCTGGATTCTGCGCGGGAC
GTCCTTCTGCTACGTCCCTTCGGCCCTCAATCCAGCGGACCTTCCTTCCCGCGGCCTGCTGCCGGCTCTG
CGGCCTCTTCCGCGTCTTCGCCTTCGCCCTCAGACGAGTCGGATCTCCCTTTGGGCCGCCTCCCCGCCTG
GAATTCGAGCTCGGTACCTTTAAGACCAATGACTTACAAGGCAGCTGTAGATCTTAGCCACTTTTTAAAA
GAAAAGGGGGGACTGGAAGGGCTAATTCACTCCCAACGAAGACAAGATCTGCTTTTTGCTTGTACTGGGT
CTCTCTGGTTAGACCAGATCTGAGCCTGGGAGCTCTCTGGCTAACTAGGGAACCCACTGCTTAAGCCTCA
ATAAAGCTTGCCTTGAGTGCTTCAAGTAGTGTGTGCCCGTCTGTTGTGTGACTCTGGTAACTAGAGATCC
CTCAGACCCTTTTAGTCAGTGTGGAAAATCTCTAGCAGTAGTAGTTCATGTCATCTTATTATTCAGTATT
TATAACTTGCAAAGAAATGAATATCAGAGAGTGAGAGGAACTTGTTTATTGCAGCTTATAATGGTTACAA
ATAAAGCAATAGCATCACAAATTTCACAAATAAAGCATTTTTTTCACTGCATTCTAGTTGTGGTTTGTCC
AAACTCATCAATGTATCTTATCATGTCTGGCTCTAGCTATCCCGCCCCTAACTCCGCCCAGTTCCGCCCA
TTCTCCGCCCCATGGCTGACTAATTTTTTTTATTTATGCAGAGGCCGAGGCCGCCTCGGCCTCTGAGCTA
TTCCAGAAGTAGTGAGGAGGCTTTTTTGGAGGCCTAGGCTTTTGCGTCGAGACGTACCCAATTCGCCCTA
TAGTGAGTCGTATTACGCGCGCTCACTGGCCGTCGTTTTACAACGTCGTGACTGGGAAAACCCTGGCGTT
ACCCAACTTAATCGCCTTGCAGCACATCCCCCTTTCGCCAGCTGGCGTAATAGCGAAGAGGCCCGCACCG
ATCGCCCTTCCCAACAGTTGCGCAGCCTGAATGGCGAATGGCGCG
[124 nt withheld, positions 7676-7799]
C
[91 nt withheld, positions 7801-7891]
A
[49 nt withheld, positions 7893-7941]
CCTTTGACGTTGGAGTCCACGTTCTTT
[37 nt withheld, positions 7969-8005]
ACCCTATCTCGGTCTATTCTTTTGATTTATAAGGGATTTTGCCGATTTCGGCCTATTGGTTAAAAAATGA
GCTGATTTAACAAAAATTTAACGCGAATTTTAACAAAATATTAACGTTTACAATTTCC
