>Addgene plasmid #46581 | AB.pCCL.sin.cPPT.U6.miR-10a-Decoy.hPGK.GFP.WPRE | addgene partial sequence | sequence record 66951 | pBluescript-SK 5'-tctagaactagtggatc-3'
CGCGCCGGCCCCCTCGCACAGACTTGTGGGAGAAGCTCGGCTACTCCCCTGCCCCGGTTAATTTGCATAT
AATATTTCCTAGTAACTATAGAGGCTTAATGTGCGATAAAAGACAGATAATCTGTTCTTTTTAATACTAG
CTACATTTTACATGATAGGCTTGGATTTCTATAAGAGATACAAATACTAAATTATTATTTTAAAAAACAG
CACAAAAGGAAACTCACCCTAACTGTAAAGTAATTGTGTGTTTTGAGACTATAAATATCCCTTGGAGAAA
AGCCTTGTTTGACGGCGCTAGGATCATCAACCACAAATTCGGAAGTACAGGGTACAAGTATTCTGGTCAC
AGAATACAACCACAAATTCGGAAGTACAGGGTACAAGATGATCCTAGCGCCATCTTTTTTGAATTC
